>Addgene plasmid #142372 | TFORF1320 | addgene full sequence | sequence record 385597 | Addgene NGS Result
GGCTCCGGTGCCCGTCAGTGGGCAGAGCGCACATCGCCCACAGTCCCCGAGAAGTTGGGGGGAGGGGTCG
GCAATTGAACCGGTGCCTAGAGAAGGTGGCGCGGGGTAAACTGGGAAAGTGATGTCGTGTACTGGCTCCG
CCTTTTTCCCGAGGGTGGGGGAGAACCGTATATAAGTGCAGTAGTCGCCGTGAACGTTCTTTTTCGCAAC
GGGTTTGCCGCCAGAACACAGGTAAGTGCCGTGTGTGGTTCCCGCGGGCCTGGCCTCTTTACGGGTTATG
GCCCTTGCGTGCCTTGAATTACTTCCACCTGGCTGCAGTACGTGATTCTTGATCCCGAGCTTCGGGTTGG
AAGTGGGTGGGAGAGTTCGAGGCCTTGCGCTTAAGGAGCCCCTTCGCCTCGTGCTTGAGTTGAGGCCTGG
CCTGGGCGCTGGGGCCGCCGCGTGCGAATCTGGTGGCACCTTCGCGCCTGTCTCGCTGCTTTCGATAAGT
CTCTAGCCATTTAAAATTTTTGATGACCTGCTGCGACGCTTTTTTTCTGGCAAGATAGTCTTGTAAATGC
GGGCCAAGATCTGCACACTGGTATTTCGGTTTTTGGGGCCGCGGGCGGCGACGGGGCCCGTGCGTCCCAG
CGCACATGTTCGGCGAGGCGGGGCCTGCGAGCGCGGCCACCGAGAATCGGACGGGGGTAGTCTCAAGCTG
GCCGGCCTGCTCTGGTGCCTGGCCTCGCGCCGCCGTGTATCGCCCCGCCCTGGGCGGCAAGGCTGGCCCG
GTCGGCACCAGTTGCGTGAGCGGAAAGATGGCCGCTTCCCGGCCCTGCTGCAGGGAGCTCAAAATGGAGG
ACGCGGCGCTCGGGAGAGCGGGCGGGTGAGTCACCCACACAAAGGAAAAGGGCCTTTCCGTCCTCAGCCG
TCGCTTCATGTGACTCCACGGAGTACCGGGCGCCGTCCAGGCACCTCGATTAGTTCTCGAGCTTTTGGAG
TACGTCGTCTTTAGGTTGGGGGGAGGGGTTTTATGCGATGGAGTTTCCCCACACTGAGTGGGTGGAGACT
GAAGTTAGGCCAGCTTGGCACTTGATGTAATTCTCCTTGGAATTTGCCCTTTTTGAGTTTGGATCTTGGT
TCATTCTCAAGCCTCAGACAGTGGTTCAAAGTTTTTTTCTTCCATTTCAGGTGTCGTGAGGCTAGCACCG
CCACCATGGACATATGTGAGTCCATCCTGGAGAGGAAGCGGCATGACAGCGAAAGGTCTACTTGCAGCAT
CTTGGAGCAGACAGACATGGAAGCTGTCGAGGCTCTTGTTTGTATGAGCTCCTGGGGTCAAAGATCCCAG
AAAGGTGACCTGTTGCGGATAAGACCCCTCACGCCTGTCTCTGACTCTGGGGATGTCACCACCACTGTGC
ATATGGATGCAGCCACACCTGAACTACCAAAAGACTTCCATTCTTTATCGACTCTGTGCATAACTCCTCC
TCAGAGCCCTGATCTCGTGGAGCCATCGACAAGGACACCTGTTTCTCCCCAAGTAACAGATTCCAAAGCA
TGTACAGCCACGGATGTTCTCCAGTCCTCTGCCGTAGTGGCCAGAGCTCTGAGCGGGGGCGCGGAGAGGG
GCTTGCTGGGTTTGGAGCCAGTGCCCAGCTCTCCCTGCAGGGCCAAGGGGACTAGCGTGATCCGACACAC
TGGGGAGAGCCCTGCTGCCTGCTTTCCCACCATCCAGACTCCAGATTGCCGGCTTTCTGACAGCAGAGAA
GGAGAAGAGCAGCTTCTGGGACACTTTGAAACTTTGCAGGACACACACCTCACGGACAGTTTACTCAGCA
CTAACTTGGTGTCCTGTCAGCCCTGCTTGCACAAGTCTGGTGGCCTGCTGCTCACTGACAAAGGCCAGCA
GGCAGGGTGGCCTGGTGCAGTTCAGACTTGCTCACCAAAGAATTATGAAAATGACCTGCCCAGGAAAACC
ACCCCTCTGATTTCTGTCTCTGTCCCTGCTCCCCCTGTCCTTTGCCAGATGATCCCTGTGACTGGACAAA
GTAGCATGTTACCAGCTTTTTTGAAGCCCCCTCCCCAGTTGTCTGTGGGGACTGTGAGACCCATCCTAGC
TCAGGCTGCTCCAGCGCCTCAACCTGTGTTCGTGGGACCTGCTGTGCCTCAGGGAGCTGTGATGTTGGTC
CTGCCCCAGGGAGCCCTCCCTCCGCCTGCCCCCTGTGCAGCCAATGTCATGGCTGCCGGGAATACCAAGT
TGTTGCCCCTTGCCCCTGCTCCAGTGTTCATCACCTCTAGCCAAAACTGTGTCCCTCAGGTAGACTTTTC
CCGAAGGAGGAACTATGTATGCAGCTTCCCAGGTTGCCGGAAGACCTACTTCAAAAGTTCCCACCTTAAG
GCCCATCTTCGCACTCACACAGGGGAGAAGCCTTTCAACTGCAGCTGGGATGGCTGTGATAAAAAGTTTG
CTCGTTCGGATGAGCTGTCACGCCACCGCAGAACTCACACAGGGGAGAAGAAGTTTGTGTGCCCGGTGTG
TGACCGACGTTTCATGCGCAGTGACCACCTGACGAAGCATGCCCGGCGCCACATGACGACCAAGAAGATC
CCAGGCTGGCAGGCAGAGGTTGGCAAGCTGAACAGAATCGCCTCTGCAGAGAGCCCGGGGAGCCCACTGG
TGAGCATGCCAGCCTCTGCCTAGTAATGAACTAGTCCGTAACTTGAAAGTATTTCGATTTCTTGGCTTTA
TATATCTTGTGGAAAGGACGATGGCGGAACTGCCGGATGTACCACACGCGTTAAGTCGACAATCAACCTC
TGGATTACAAAATTTGTGAAAGATTGACTGGTATTCTTAACTATGTTGCTCCTTTTACGCTATGTGGATA
CGCTGCTTTAATGCCTTTGTATCATGCTATTGCTTCCCGTATGGCTTTCATTTTCTCCTCCTTGTATAAA
TCCTGGTTGCTGTCTCTTTATGAGGAGTTGTGGCCCGTTGTCAGGCAACGTGGCGTGGTGTGCACTGTGT
TTGCTGACGCAACCCCCACTGGTTGGGGCATTGCCACCACCTGTCAGCTCCTTTCCGGGACTTTCGCTTT
CCCCCTCCCTATTGCCACGGCGGAACTCATCGCCGCCTGCCTTGCCCGCTGCTGGACAGGGGCTCGGCTG
TTGGGCACTGACAATTCCGTGGTGTTGTCGGGGAAATCATCGTCCTTTCCTTGGCTGCTCGCCTGTGTTG
CCACCTGGATTCTGCGCGGGACGTCCTTCTGCTACGTCCCTTCGGCCCTCAATCCAGCGGACCTTCCTTC
CCGCGGCCTGCTGCCGGCTCTGCGGCCTCTTCCGCGTCTTCGCCTTCGCCCTCAGACGAGTCGGATCTCC
CTTTGGGCCGCCTCCCCGCGTCGACTTTAAGACCAATGACTTACAAGGCAGCTGTAGATCTTAGCCACTT
TTTAAAAGAAAAGGGGGGACTGGAAGGGCTAATTCACTCCCAACGAAGACAAGATCTGCTTTTTGCTTGT
ACTGGGTCTCTCTGGTTAGACCAGATCTGAGCCTGGGAGCTCTCTGGCTAACTAGGGAACCCACTGCTTA
AGCCTCAATAAAGCTTGCCTTGAGTGCTTCAAGTAGTGTGTGCCCGTCTGTTGTGTGACTCTGGTAACTA
GAGATCCCTCAGACCCTTTTAGTCAGTGTGGAAAATCTCTAGCAGTACGTATAGTAGTTCATGTCATCTT
ATTATTCAGTATTTATAACTTGCAAAGAAATGAATATCAGAGAGTGAGAGGAACTTGTTTATTGCAGCTT
ATAATGGTTACAAATAAAGCAATAGCATCACAAATTTCACAAATAAAGCATTTTTTTCACTGCATTCTAG
TTGTGGTTTGTCCAAACTCATCAATGTATCTTATCATGTCTGGCTCTAGCTATCCCGCCCCTAACTCCGC
CCATCCCGCCCCTAACTCCGCCCAGTTCCGCCCATTCTCCGCCCCATGGCTGACTAATTTTTTTTATTTA
TGCAGAGGCCGAGGCCGCCTCGGCCTCTGAGCTATTCCAGAAGTAGTGAGGAGGCTTTTTTGGAGGCCTA
GGGACGTACCCAATTCGCCCTATAGTGAGTCGTATTACGCGCGCTCACTGGCCGTCGTTTTACAACGTCG
TGACTGGGAAAACCCTGGCGTTACCCAACTTAATCGCCTTGCAGCACATCCCCCTTTCGCCAGCTGGCGT
AATAGCGAAGAGGCCCGCACCGATCGCCCTTCCCAACAGTTGCGCAGCCTGAATGGCGAATGGG
[124 nt withheld, positions 4265-4388]
C
[91 nt withheld, positions 4390-4480]
A
[49 nt withheld, positions 4482-4530]
CCTTTGACGTTGGAGTCCACGTTCTTT
[37 nt withheld, positions 4558-4594]
ACCCTATCTCGGTCTATTCTTTTGATTTATAAGGGATTTTGCCGATTTCGGCCTATTGGTTAAAAAATGA
GCTGATTTAACAAAAATTTAACGCGAATTTTAACAAAATATTAACGCTTACAATTTAGGTGGCACTTTTC
GGGGAAATGTGCGCGGAACCCCTATTTGTTTATTTTTCTAAATACATTCAAATATGTATCCGCTCATGAG
ACAATAACCCTGATAAATGCTTCAATAATATTGAAAAAGGAAGAGTATGAGTATTCAACATTTCCGTGTC
GCCCTTATTCCCTTTTTTGCGGCATTTTGCCTTCCTGTTTTTGCTCACCCAGAAACGCTGGTGAAAGTAA
AAGATGCTGAAGATCAGTTGGGTGCACGAGTGGGTTACATCGAACTGGATCTCAACAGCGGTAAGATCCT
TGAGAGTTTTCGCCCCGAAGAACGTTTTCCAATGATGAGCACTTTTAAAGTTCTGCTATGTGGCGCGGTA
TTATCCCGTATTGACGCCGGGCAAGAGCAACTCGGTCGCCGCATACACTATTCTCAGAATGACTTGGTTG
AGTACTCACCAGTCACAGAAAAGCATCTTACGGATGGCATGACAGTAAGAGAATTATGCAGTGCTGCCAT
AACCATGAGTGATAACACTGCGGCCAACTTACTTCTGACAACGATCGGAGGACCGAAGGAGCTAACCGCT
TTTTTGCACAACATGGGGGATCATGTAACTCGCCTTGATCGTTGGGAACCGGAGCTGAATGAAGCCATAC
CAAACGACGAGCGTGACACCACGATGCCTGTAGCAATGGCAACAACGTTGCGCAAACTATTAACTGGCGA
ACTACTTACTCTAGCTTCCCGGCAACAATTAATAGACTGGATGGAGGCGGATAAAGTTGCAGGACCACTT
CTGCGCTCGGCCCTTCCGGCTGGCTGGTTTATTGCTGATAAATCTGGAGCCGGTGAGCGTGGGTCTCGCG
GTATCATTGCAGCACTGGGGCCAGATGGTAAGCCCTCCCGTATCGTAGTTATCTACACGACGGGGAGTCA
GGCAACTATGGATGAACGAAATAGACAGATCGCTGAGATAGGTGCCTCACTGATTAAGCATTGGTAACTG
TCAGACCAAGTTTACTCATATATACTTTAGATTGATTTAAAACTTCATTTTTAATTTAAAAGGATCTAGG
TGAAGATCCTTTTTGATAATCTCATGACCAAAATCCCTTAACGTGAGTTTTCGTTCCACTGAGCGTCAGA
CCCCGTAGAAAAGATCAAAGGATCTTCTTGAGATCCTTTTTTTCTGCGCGTAATCTGCTGCTTGCAAACA
AAAAAACCACCGCTACCAGCGGTGGTTTGTTTGCCGGATCAAGAGCTACCAACTCTTTTTCCGAAGGTAA
CTGGCTTCAGCAGAGCGCAGATACCAAATACTGTTCTTCTAGTGTAGCCGTAGTTAGGCCACCACTTCAA
GAACTCTGTAGCACCGCCTACATACCTCGCTCTGCTAATCCTGTTACCAGTGGCTGCTGCCAGTGGCGAT
AAGTCGTGTCTTACCGGGTTGGACTCAAGACGATAGTTACCGGATAAGGCGCAGCGGTCGGGCTGAACGG
GGGGTTCGTGCACACAGCCCAGCTTGGAGCGAACGACCTACACCGAACTGAGATACCTACAGCGTGAGCT
ATGAGAAAGCGCCACGCTTCCCGAAGGGAGAAAGGCGGACAGGTATCCGGTAAGCGGCAGGGTCGGAACA
GGAGAGCGCACGAGGGAGCTTCCAGGGGGAAACGCCTGGTATCTTTATAGTCCTGTCGGGTTTCGCCACC
TCTGACTTGAGCGTCGATTTTTGTGATGCTCGTCAGGGGGGCGGAGCCTATGGAAAAACGCCAGCAACGC
GGCCTTTTTACGGTTCCTGGCCTTTTGCTGGCCTTTTGCTCACATGTTCTTTCCTGCGTTATCCCCTGAT
TCTGTGGATAACCGTATTACCGCCTTTGAGTGAGCTGATACCGCTCGCCGCAGCCGAACGACCGAGCGCA
GCGAGTCAGTGAGCGAGGAAGCGGAAGAGCGCCCAATACGCAAACCGCCTCTCCCCGCGCGTTGGCCGAT
TCATTAATGCAGCTGGCACGACAGGTTTCCCGACTGGAAAGCGGGCAGTGAGCGCAACGCAATTAATGTG
AGTTAGCTCACTCATTAGGCACCCCAGGCTTTACACTTTATGCTTCCGGCTCGTATGTTGTGTGGAATTG
TGAGCGGATAACAATTTCACACAGGAAACAGCTATGACCATGATTACGCCAAGCGCGCAATTAACCCTCA
CTAAAGGGAACAAAAGCTGGAGCTGCAAGCTTAATGTAGTCTTATGCAATACTCTTGTAGTCTTGCAACA
TGGTAACGATGAGTTAGCAACATGCCTTACAAGGAGAGAAAAAGCACCGTGCATGCCGATTGGTGGAAGT
AAGGTGGTACGATCGTGCCTTATTAGGAAGGCAACAGACGGGTCTGACATGGATTGGACGAACCACTGAA
TTGCCGCATTGCAGAGATATTGTATTTAAGTGCCTAGCTCGATACATAAACGGGTCTCTCTGGTTAGACC
AGATCTGAGCCTGGGAGCTCTCTGGCTAACTAGGGAACCCACTGCTTAAGCCTCAATAAAGCTTGCCTTG
AGTGCTTCAAGTAGTGTGTGCCCGTCTGTTGTGTGACTCTGGTAACTAGAGATCCCTCAGACCCTTTTAG
TCAGTGTGGAAAATCTCTAGCAGTGGCGCCCGAACAGGGACTTGAAAGCGAAAGGGAAACCAGAGGAGCT
CTCTCGACGCAGGACTCGGCTTGCTGAAGCGCGCACGGCAAGAGGCGAGGGGCGGCGACTGGTGAGTACG
CCAAAAATTTTGACTAGCGGAGGCTAGAAGGAGAGAGATGGGTGCGAGAGCGTCAGTATTAAGCGGGGGA
GAATTAGATCGCGATGGGAAAAAATTCGGTTAAGGCCAGGGGGAAAGAAAAAATATAAATTAAAACATAT
AGTATGGGCAAGCAGGGAGCTAGAACGATTCGCAGTTAATCCTGGCCTGTTAGAAACATCAGAAGGCTGT
AGACAAATACTGGGACAGCTACAACCATCCCTTCAGACAGGATCAGAAGAACTTAGATCATTATATAATA
CAGTAGCAACCCTCTATTGTGTGCATCAAAGGATAGAGATAAAAGACACCAAGGAAGCTTTAGACAAGAT
AGAGGAAGAGCAAAACAAAAGTAAGACCACCGCACAGCAAGCGGCCGCTGATCTTCAGACCTGGAGGAGG
AGATATGAGGGACAATTGGAGAAGTGAATTATATAAATATAAAGTAGTAAAAATTGAACCATTAGGAGTA
GCACCCACCAAGGCAAAGAGAAGAGTGGTGCAGAGAGAAAAAAGAGCAGTGGGAATAGGAGCTTTGTTCC
TTGGGTTCTTGGGAGCAGCAGGAAGCACTATGGGCGCAGCGTCAATGACGCTGACGGTACAGGCCAGACA
ATTATTGTCTGGTATAGTGCAGCAGCAGAACAATTTGCTGAGGGCTATTGAGGCGCAACAGCATCTGTTG
CAACTCACAGTCTGGGGCATCAAGCAGCTCCAGGCAAGAATCCTGGCTGTGGAAAGATACCTAAAGGATC
AACAGCTCCTGGGGATTTGGGGTTGCTCTGGAAAACTCATTTGCACCACTGCTGTGCCTTGGAATGCTAG
TTGGAGTAATAAATCTCTGGAACAGATTTGGAATCACACGACCTGGATGGAGTGGGACAGAGAAATTAAC
AATTACACAAGCTTAATACACTCCTTAATTGAAGAATCGCAAAACCAGCAAGAAAAGAATGAACAAGAAT
TATTGGAATTAGATAAATGGGCAAGTTTGTGGAATTGGTTTAACATAACAAATTGGCTGTGGTATATAAA
ATTATTCATAATGATAGTAGGAGGCTTGGTAGGTTTAAGAATAGTTTTTGCTGTACTTTCTATAGTGAAT
AGAGTTAGGCAGGGATATTCACCATTATCGTTTCAGACCCACCTCCCAACCCCGAGGGGACCCATGCATT
GCATCTCAATTAGTCAGCAACCAGGTGTGGAAAGTCCCCAGGCTCCCCAGCAGGCAGAAGTATGCAAAGC
ATGCGTCTCAATTAGTCAGCAACCATAGTCCCGCCCCTAACTCCGCCCATCCCGCCCCTAACTCCGCCCA
GTTCCGCCCATTCTCCGCCCCATGGCTGACTAATTTTTTTTATTTATGCAGAGGCCGAGGCCGCCTCGGC
CTCTGAGCTATTCCAGAAGTAGTGAGGAGGCTTTTTTGGAGGCCTAGGCTTTTGCAAAAAGCTTTCTAGA
GGTACCACCGGAGCTTACCATGACCGAGTACAAGCCCACGGTGCGCCTCGCCACCCGCGACGACGTCCCC
AGGGCCGTACGCACCCTCGCCGCCGCGTTCGCCGACTACCCCGCCACGCGCCACACCGTCGATCCGGACC
GCCACATCGAGCGGGTCACCGAGCTGCAAGAACTCTTCCTCACGCGCGTCGGGCTCGACATCGGCAAGGT
GTGGGTCGCGGACGACGGCGCCGCCGTGGCGGTCTGGACCACGCCGGAGAGCGTCGAAGCGGGGGCGGTG
TTCGCCGAGATCGGCCCGCGCATGGCCGAGTTGAGCGGTTCCCGGCTGGCCGCGCAGCAACAGATGGAAG
GCCTCCTGGCGCCGCACCGGCCCAAGGAGCCCGCGTGGTTCCTGGCCACCGTCGGCGTCTCGCCCGACCA
CCAGGGCAAGGGTCTGGGCAGCGCCGTCGTGCTCCCCGGAGTGGAGGCGGCCGAGCGCGCCGGGGTGCCC
GCCTTCCTGGAGACCTCCGCGCCCCGCAACCTCCCCTTCTACGAGCGGCTCGGCTTCACCGTCACCGCCG
ACGTCGAGGTGCCCGAAGGACCGCGCACCTGGTGCATGACCCGCAAGCCCGGTGCCAGTTAACGAATTCT
AGATCTTGAGACAAATGGCAGTATTCATCCACAATTTTAAAAGAAAAGGGGGGATTGGGGGGTACAGTGC
AGGGGAAAGAATAGTAGACATAATAGCAACAGACATACAAACTAAAGAATTACAAAAACAAATTACAAAA
ATTCAAAATTTTCGGGTTTATTACAGGGACAGCAGAGATCCACTTTGGCGCCGGCTCGAGGCCTGCAGGT
GCAAAGATGGATAAAGTTTTAAACAGAGAGGAATCTTTGCAGCTAATGGACCTTCTAGGTCTTGAAAGGA
GTGGGAATT
Features (pLannotate 1.2.2; 31 found; start..end, strand, type, name):
      1..1179    +  promoter       EF-1α promoter: strong constitutive promoter for human elongation factor EF-1α
   1196..2680    +  CDS            KLF11: KLF11_HUMAN - Also known as FKLF, TIEG2. Experimental evidence at protein level: Swiss-Prot protein existence level 1. Transcription factor (PubMed:9748269, PubMed:10207080). Activates the epsilon- and gamma-globin gene promoters and, to a much lower degree, the beta-globin gene and represses promoters containing SP1-like binding inhibiting cell growth (PubMed:9748269, PubMed:10207080, PubMed:16131492). Represses transcription of SMAD7 which enhances TGF-beta signaling (By similarity). Induces apoptosis (By similarity). From Homo sapiens (Human).
   2696..2749    +  promoter       U6 promoter (fragment): RNA polymerase III promoter for human U6 snRNA
   2791..3379    +  misc_feature   WPRE: woodchuck hepatitis virus posttranscriptional regulatory element
   3430..3449    +  misc_feature   cPPT/CTS (fragment): central polypurine tract and central termination sequence of HIV-1
   3451..3684    +  LTR            3' LTR (ΔU3): self-inactivating 3' long terminal repeat (LTR) from HIV-1
   3762..3883    +  polyA_signal   SV40 poly(A) signal: SV40 polyadenylation signal
   3923..4058    +  rep_origin     SV40 ori: SV40 origin of replication
   4079..4097    -  promoter       T7 promoter: promoter for bacteriophage T7 RNA polymerase
   4105..4260    +  CDS            lacZα (fragment): LacZα fragment of β-galactosidase; lacZ fragment
   4265..4693    +  rep_origin     f1 ori (sequence partly withheld): f1 bacteriophage origin of replication; arrow indicates direction of (+) strand synthesis
   4746..4850    +  promoter       AmpR promoter: bla
   4851..5711    +  CDS            AmpR: β-lactamase; bla; confers resistance to ampicillin, carbenicillin, and related antibiotics
   5882..6470    +  rep_origin     ori: high-copy-number ColE1/pMB1/pBR322/pUC origin of replication
   6653..6745    +  CDS            lacI (fragment): lac repressor; lacI; The lac repressor binds to the lac operator to inhibit transcription in E. coli. This inhibition can be relieved by adding lactose or isopropyl-β-D-thiogalactopyranoside (IPTG).
   6758..6779    +  protein_bind   CAP binding site: CAP binding activates transcription in the presence of cAMP. E. coli catabolite activator protein
   6794..6824    +  promoter       lac promoter: promoter for the E. coli lac operon
   6832..6848    +  protein_bind   lac operator: The lac repressor binds to the lac operator to inhibit transcription in E. coli. This inhibition can be relieved by adding lactose or isopropyl-β-D-thiogalactopyranoside (IPTG). lac repressor encoded by lacI
   6893..6911    +  promoter       T3 promoter: promoter for bacteriophage T3 RNA polymerase
   6939..7165    +  promoter       RSV promoter: Rous sarcoma virus enhancer/promoter
   7166..7346    +  LTR            5' LTR (truncated): truncated 5' long terminal repeat (LTR) from HIV-1
   7393..7518    +  misc_feature   HIV-1 Ψ: packaging signal of human immunodeficiency virus type 1
   7502..7865    +  CDS            HIV-1 gag (fragment): gag protein from human immunodeficiency virus 1; gag
   8011..8244    +  misc_feature   RRE: The Rev response element (RRE) of HIV-1 allows for Rev-dependent mRNA export from the nucleus to the cytoplasm.
   8621..8647    +  CDS            Rev (fragment): human immunodeficiency virus 1 (HIV-1) Rev protein; rev; enhances nuclear export of unspliced and incompletely spliced viral mRNAs
   8654..8677    +  promoter       SV40 promoter (fragment): SV40 early promoter
   8678..8749    +  promoter       SV40 promoter (fragment): SV40 enhancer and early promoter
   8773..8908    +  rep_origin     SV40 ori: SV40 origin of replication
   8954..9550    +  CDS            PuroR (fragment): puromycin N-acetyltransferase; pac from Streptomyces; confers resistance to puromycin
   9599..9716    +  misc_feature   cPPT/CTS: central polypurine tract and central termination sequence of HIV-1
   9781..9847    +  CDS            small t antigen (fragment): SV40 (simian virus 40) small t antigen
