[The description below was written by a language model from this plasmid's Addgene catalogue record and pLannotate feature annotations shown in this document.]
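Description:
TFORF1320 is a lentiviral mammalian expression plasmid built on the pLX_TRC317 backbone and carrying the human transcription factor KLF11 (also known as TIEG2 or FKLF) as an overexpression ORF. It belongs to a large barcoded transcription factor ORF collection in which each construct carries a unique 24-bp barcode, so that the factor delivered to a cell can be identified in pooled screens. In bacteria the plasmid replicates from a high-copy ColE1/pUC-type origin and is selected with ampicillin through the β-lactamase gene. An f1 origin and remnants of a lac/T7/T3 cloning region are also annotated. The depositor notes that the ORF was synthesized and that the plasmid can recombine, as is common for LTR-containing vectors.

The viral portion follows a third-generation, self-inactivating design. An RSV promoter drives a truncated HIV-1 5' LTR, followed by the Ψ packaging signal with a gag fragment, the Rev response element, a cPPT/CTS and a ΔU3 3' LTR with a downstream SV40 polyadenylation signal. Within this transfer unit, an SV40 early promoter/origin region drives puromycin N-acetyltransferase for selection of transduced cells. The constitutive EF-1α promoter drives the KLF11 coding sequence, and a WPRE downstream enhances transcript stability and expression. The barcode itself is not annotated in the feature table; a short U6 promoter fragment called between the ORF and the WPRE is probably just a primer-landing or homology remnant rather than a functional Pol III promoter. The construct is intended for packaging into lentivirus and stable KLF11 overexpression, for example in pooled directed-differentiation screens.
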