Addgene plasmid #142372: TFORF1320
Purpose: Lentiviral vector for overexpressing transcription factor ORFs with unique 24-bp barcodes. Barcodes facilitate identification of transcription factors in pooled screens.
Depositing lab: Feng Zhang. Depositing organization: Broad Institute. Publication: A transcription factor atlas of directed differentiation. Joung J, Ma S, Tay T, Geiger-Schuller KR, Kirchgatterer PC, Verdine VK, Guo B, Arias-Garcia MA, Allen WE, Singh A, Kuksenko O, Abudayyeh OO, Gootenberg JS, Fu Z, Macrae RK, Buenrostro JD, Regev A, Zhang F. Cell. 2023 Jan 5;186(1):209-229.e26. doi: 10.1016/j.cell.2022.11.026. PubMed 36608654.
Backbone
  Vector backbone: pLX_TRC317
  Backbone manufacturer: Broad Institute Genetic Perturbation Platform
  Backbone size w/o insert (bp): 8264
  Vector type: Mammalian Expression, Lentiviral
  Selectable markers: Puromycin
Growth in bacteria
  Bacterial resistance: Ampicillin, 100 μg/mL
  Growth temperature: 37°C
  Growth strain: NEB Stable
  Copy number: High Copy
Gene/Insert
  Gene/Insert name: KLF11
  Species: H. sapiens (human)
  Insert size (bp): 1589
  Entrez Gene: KLF11 (a.k.a. FKLF, FKLF1, MODY7, TIEG2, Tieg3)
  Promoter: EF1a
  Cloning method: Unknown
  Sequencing primers: 5′ GGGTGGAGACTGAAGTTAGGCCAG; 3′ CACATAGCGTAAAAGGAGCAACATAG
Terms and licenses: Academic/Nonprofit Terms; Industry Terms: Not Available to Industry
Depositor comments: NM_001177716,NM_001177718,ENST00000540845,ENST00000535335 . The transcription factor ORF portion of this plasmid was synthesized by Genewiz. Please test multiple small colonies in case of plasmid recombination. To make this collection available in a timely manner, a portion of this collection was not fully sequenced by Addgene. If an Addgene verified full plasmid sequence is not available, please contact us prior to placing an order to request the full sequence.
How to cite: TFORF1320 was a gift from Feng Zhang (Addgene plasmid # 142372 ; http://n2t.net/addgene:142372 ; RRID:Addgene_142372)
