>Addgene plasmid #142372 | TFORF1320 | depositor partial sequence | sequence record 279254 | Insert
ACCGCCACCATGGACATATGTGAGTCCATCCTGGAGAGGAAGCGGCATGACAGCGAAAGGTCTACTTGCA
GCATCTTGGAGCAGACAGACATGGAAGCTGTCGAGGCTCTTGTTTGTATGAGCTCCTGGGGTCAAAGATC
CCAGAAAGGTGACCTGTTGCGGATAAGACCCCTCACGCCTGTCTCTGACTCTGGGGATGTCACCACCACT
GTGCATATGGATGCAGCCACACCTGAACTACCAAAAGACTTCCATTCTTTATCGACTCTGTGCATAACTC
CTCCTCAGAGCCCTGATCTCGTGGAGCCATCGACAAGGACACCTGTTTCTCCCCAAGTAACAGATTCCAA
AGCATGTACAGCCACGGATGTTCTCCAGTCCTCTGCCGTAGTGGCCAGAGCTCTGAGCGGGGGCGCGGAG
AGGGGCTTGCTGGGTTTGGAGCCAGTGCCCAGCTCTCCCTGCAGGGCCAAGGGGACTAGCGTGATCCGAC
ACACTGGGGAGAGCCCTGCTGCCTGCTTTCCCACCATCCAGACTCCAGATTGCCGGCTTTCTGACAGCAG
AGAAGGAGAAGAGCAGCTTCTGGGACACTTTGAAACTTTGCAGGACACACACCTCACGGACAGTTTACTC
AGCACTAACTTGGTGTCCTGTCAGCCCTGCTTGCACAAGTCTGGTGGCCTGCTGCTCACTGACAAAGGCC
AGCAGGCAGGGTGGCCTGGTGCAGTTCAGACTTGCTCACCAAAGAATTATGAAAATGACCTGCCCAGGAA
AACCACCCCTCTGATTTCTGTCTCTGTCCCTGCTCCCCCTGTCCTTTGCCAGATGATCCCTGTGACTGGA
CAAAGTAGCATGTTACCAGCTTTTTTGAAGCCCCCTCCCCAGTTGTCTGTGGGGACTGTGAGACCCATCC
TAGCTCAGGCTGCTCCAGCGCCTCAACCTGTGTTCGTGGGACCTGCTGTGCCTCAGGGAGCTGTGATGTT
GGTCCTGCCCCAGGGAGCCCTCCCTCCGCCTGCCCCCTGTGCAGCCAATGTCATGGCTGCCGGGAATACC
AAGTTGTTGCCCCTTGCCCCTGCTCCAGTGTTCATCACCTCTAGCCAAAACTGTGTCCCTCAGGTAGACT
TTTCCCGAAGGAGGAACTATGTATGCAGCTTCCCAGGTTGCCGGAAGACCTACTTCAAAAGTTCCCACCT
TAAGGCCCATCTTCGCACTCACACAGGGGAGAAGCCTTTCAACTGCAGCTGGGATGGCTGTGATAAAAAG
TTTGCTCGTTCGGATGAGCTGTCACGCCACCGCAGAACTCACACAGGGGAGAAGAAGTTTGTGTGCCCGG
TGTGTGACCGACGTTTCATGCGCAGTGACCACCTGACGAAGCATGCCCGGCGCCACATGACGACCAAGAA
GATCCCAGGCTGGCAGGCAGAGGTTGGCAAGCTGAACAGAATCGCCTCTGCAGAGAGCCCGGGGAGCCCA
CTGGTGAGCATGCCAGCCTCTGCCTAGTAATGAACTAGTCCGTAACTTGAAAGTATTTCGATTTCTTGGC
TTTATATATCTTGTGGAAAGGACGATGGCGGAACTGCCGGATGTACCAC
