>Addgene plasmid #142372 | TFORF1320 | depositor partial sequence | sequence record 279255 | Barcode
TGGCGGAACTGCCGGATGTACCAC
